Addgene plasmid #107022: pGC684
Purpose: GFP reporter of lag-2 driven by 1 kb of promoter, which lackes both DBS and Cons motifs
Depositing lab: Jane Hubbard. Depositing organization: NYU Grossman School of Medicine. Publication: Linking the environment, DAF-7/TGFbeta signaling and LAG-2/DSL ligand expression in the germline stem cell niche. Pekar O, Ow MC, Hui KY, Noyes MB, Hall SE, Hubbard EJA. Development. 2017 Aug 15;144(16):2896-2906. doi: 10.1242/dev.147660. PubMed 28811311.
Backbone
  Vector backbone: pCFJ151
  Vector type: Worm Expression
Growth in bacteria
  Bacterial resistance: Ampicillin, 100 μg/mL
  Growth temperature: 37°C
  Growth strain: DH5alpha
  Copy number: High Copy
Gene/Insert
  Gene/Insert name: GFP-PH
  Species: C. elegans (nematode)
  Promoter: lag-2
  Tag / fusion protein: GFP
  Cloning method: Gibson Cloning
  Sequencing primers: 5′ taaattagttttcgaattcccgc; 3′ ttaTTTGTATAGTTCATCCATGCCATGT
Terms and licenses: Academic/Nonprofit Terms; Industry Terms: Not Available to Industry
How to cite: pGC684 was a gift from Jane Hubbard (Addgene plasmid # 107022 ; http://n2t.net/addgene:107022 ; RRID:Addgene_107022)
