[The description below was written by a language model from this plasmid's Addgene catalogue record and pLannotate feature annotations shown in this document.]
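Description:
pGC684 is a C. elegans expression plasmid of about 12.2 kb built by Gibson assembly in the pCFJ151 backbone. pCFJ151 is generally known as a MosSCI targeting vector for single-copy transgene insertion, although the record itself does not describe the integration strategy. The plasmid is propagated in E. coli through a high-copy ColE1/pUC-type origin and is selected with ampicillin via the β-lactamase gene and its native promoter. The feature table also detects an unc-119 coding region, the standard worm rescue marker used to identify transformants in unc-119 mutant animals. Several short matches (P element end, CEN4, lacZα, bom and rop fragments, and a GSLG1 fragment) are most likely backbone or flanking genomic remnants, or chance hits, rather than functional parts.

The payload is a transcriptional reporter in which a 1 kb fragment of the lag-2 promoter drives GFP-PH. Consistent with this, the annotation shows a fragment of rat phospholipase C delta 1, corresponding to its PI(4,5)P2-binding pleckstrin homology domain, immediately followed by a GFP-variant coding sequence. The PH domain targets the fluorescent protein to the plasma membrane, which outlines the expressing cells. The small ceh-32 match just upstream probably reflects promoter-region sequence and not an expressed gene. The record does not name the 3' UTR.

According to the stated purpose, this truncated promoter lacks both the DBS and Cons motifs. The construct therefore serves as a deletion variant for testing which cis-regulatory elements are needed for lag-2 expression. The associated work examines how DAF-7/TGFβ signalling and the environment influence expression of the LAG-2/DSL ligand in the germline stem cell niche.
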