Features (pLannotate 1.2.2; 14 found; start..end, strand, type, name):
   1113..1328    -  CDS            GSLG1_CAEEL (fragment): Experimental evidence at protein level: Swiss-Prot protein existence level 1. From Caenorhabditis elegans.
   2202..2219    -  misc_feature   P element 5' end (fragment): No description available
   2330..3172    +  CDS            unc-119: UN119_CAEEL - Experimental evidence at protein level: Swiss-Prot protein existence level 1. Myristoyl-binding protein that acts as a cargo adapter: specifically binds the myristoyl moiety of a subset of N-terminally myristoylated proteins and is required for their localization. Plays a key role in ciliary membrane localization of proteins. Required for the establishment or function of the nervous system. From Caenorhabditis elegans.
   5779..5796    -  misc_feature   CEN4 (fragment): S. cerevisiae CEN4 centromere
   6496..6573    +  CDS            ceh-32 (fragment): HM32_CAEEL - Experimental evidence at transcript level: Swiss-Prot protein existence level 2. Transcription factor which binds a motif with the core sequence 5'-GTATCA-3' (PubMed:30890567). Plays a role in head morphogenesis (PubMed:11476572). May cooperate with the transcription factor vab-3 and phosphatase eya-1 to repress transcription factor ets- 5 expression in non BAG neuronal cells (PubMed:30890567). From Caenorhabditis elegans.
   6670..7059    +  CDS            Plcd1 (fragment): PLCD1_RAT - Experimental evidence at protein level: Swiss-Prot protein existence level 1. The production of the second messenger molecules diacylglycerol (DAG) and inositol 1,4,5-trisphosphate (IP3) is mediated by activated phosphatidylinositol-specific phospholipase C enzymes (PubMed:16000311). Essential for trophoblast and placental development (By similarity). Binds phosphatidylinositol 4,5-bisphosphate (By similarity). From Rattus norvegicus (Rat).
   7078..7938    +  CDS            sg25: sg25 is a basic (constitutively fluorescent) green fluorescent protein published in 1997, derived from Aequorea victoria.
   8381..8399    +  CDS            lacZα (fragment): LacZα fragment of β-galactosidase; lacZ fragment
   9898..10034   +  CDS            lacZα (fragment): LacZα fragment of β-galactosidase; lacZ fragment
  10040..10139   -  misc_feature   bom (fragment): basis of mobility region from pBR322
  10241..10276   -  CDS            rop (fragment): Rop protein, which maintains plasmids at low copy number; rop
  10371..10475   +  promoter       AmpR promoter: bla
  10476..11336   +  CDS            AmpR: β-lactamase; bla; confers resistance to ampicillin, carbenicillin, and related antibiotics
  11507..12095   +  rep_origin     ori: high-copy-number ColE1/pMB1/pBR322/pUC origin of replication
>Addgene plasmid #107022 | pGC684 | addgene full sequence | sequence record 210722 | Addgene NGS Result
GGCCCTGTCGGATTATGGGCTCTTCTTTTATCCTCTACTTTCTTTCTAGAAAATGCAAATGTTGAGTCAG
AAATTGCTGAATGGAGTACAACTGCAATGGGTTTAGCTTATGTTTCTGGAACAATTACTGGTGGAATTGT
GATTGAAAAGTAAGGTTATATTTCATTTCAATAAATGTTACCACAGTATAACAAAAACAAGTTACATTGT
TCAGAGTATGTCTGAATGTATTATTATTATTGTATTTGTGCATCAGTACTGTAGTTGTACTGAAGAAGGG
TTTAAAATAATCTCAACGTTTTTAAGACGAGTTAGTGAGAATACGGTCGCAGTTAGGATGTTTGGACATA
GTTTTATTAGATAATCGTGAACTAACTCACTATAAAAACCCGCTAACTCATTGAATAAGATAGTTTTAAA
CGTTCAAAATTTGAAGACAAAATTGTATGAATAAGTTTACAGAGTTGGTCGACGCAAGCTTCTCCTTCTC
TTCACATTTCTCAATAATTTAGCTCTAATTGCATTCGTATTCTTCGCAAAAATACGTATTCTGATTGACC
CGATGAAATACGGATGCCTAGTTGCATTGATCATCTACGGTTATACTTATGGGTGAGGTTTTTCAAATAT
ATTTTGATTTAATCGAATAATGAAATTTCAGAACTGGAGTTGGTCCAATTTCGTGGTTTATATCCTCTGA
ACTGGTACCTCAAAAACATCGTAGTATTGCTCAATCTGTGGCATATTCAATGAATACTGTAATGGTGGTT
ATCAGTACATTTACAGTATTACCTCTATATTCCGTTATTGGTAGTTATGCTTTCCTTATTCTATATTCAA
TTCCTTCATTTATAAGTATGCTTATATTATTTCGCTACTTACCGGAAACCAAAGGACGAGAGATTCATGA
TATTGTGAATGAACTTAAAAAAAAATGAAAACCTTTGAAAACGTTCATACGGCCGAAATTTTACTTGATC
GAGCCAATTGAACTTTTGTTAAGACTTACAGAAAAGTGAGAGATTTTGTTACAAAAAAGTGAGAAAAAAG
CGAAAATGAACAGGAAAAAGAAGAAAAATACACCCGAAGTATCATATAAAAATTAAAAAGATTGTTTGAC
CTGGCGGAACTTTTTTGCAAAAACTCTGAATATCCATGGCACATGCTTCGTGCAAAACAGGATCCAAATG
AATATCAACAAGAGATTCTTGAAGACGACGAGCCACTTGCTCAGAGCATTGCTTATCTCGAATGAGACCC
TTGTTAAAATCATTTTTCAAACATTATATGACATTGTCGAAATGTCCTCCTGATTCCATGATGGTAGCAA
ACTCACTTCGTCTTTGAGCCAATTTATCCAAGTCCTTGTAAAAAGTATTCGAAAATTGTTAACGGATAAA
ATGTTTATTATAATATCAAAAACAATTTGTCAGTTGACCACTTTTTGATATATTTGACAGAAACCGGGAT
GAATTGGCTCAAAGTTAGGGCGCCCTTCTATTACAGGGTTTCTGATAACAAACCGGTTATTAACTCCCAA
CAAGGGATGATTTCAATTCATCATGCTCAAATTGACCCAAATTAAGTTACATGACAAATTCATCGCCCTT
TTCAACTCTTCTTGGCTCATCATCTGTTATTCTGTTCCTATTCTGTCTGCACCCTATACCCCTTTGCATA
CTCTCTCGTCATTCCTTTCTTGGATAGTGTCTTCTTCTCCCCAGCTCTGCTACTTCTATGACTTGCGCCC
GCTGCTTTTCCGCTCGTTCCTCTCCTCTCTGACGTCTTCTTCTGCTTCTTTTCTCCTTCCTTTTTCCCTT
CTCAATCTTCCTCTTTTTCCCATTTCTGTCAATCATTCGAAGAAGAAGAAGAAGAAGACCCTCATTCATT
TCATTTTTTTTTCTGTCGGTGTGTGCTGCTCGGTTAAGAGTGAGCTCTCTATTCCACGTCTTCTTCTTTT
TCTTCTTCGATTCGAATCAATCACTCCACCAAAACGCATTCGTTTTTGGGATTCACCCCGCGGTTCGCAA
TAGGTTTCTTTTTCAAATTATTAGCGTTATAAATAGAAAAATGGTGGAGTTTCAATAAAAATGATAATTT
ACAAAGTGTATTTTGATTACATGTACTCAAAAAGGTTGAAATTTTTCATACCAGTTTTCCGGAAATCCAT
CTGATATCATTATCGTATTTTTCTTTTTAAAAATGTTTTCAAAAAAAAACAAAATATAGCTGGTTATTTG
GCACCCTCTAATTACCATTTTCCTGTCACACCACACTCTTTTCCTTCTTCCACTTCTTTCCGTTTTCAGC
CGCTTCCAACCAAACCGATATGAAAGCCGAGCAACAACGATCGATTCCACCCGGCTCGGCGACCTTCCCG
TCGCAGGTGAGACTCAGAAAACTAGAGAAACCGCTCAACTAACTCTTGATATCCGATTTCATTCTTTTCT
CTTTTCTTTTTGTTGAACTTTTCCATATTTCCAGATGCCACGGCCACCACCAAGCACCGAACAAGGAATC
ACAACGGAATCGGAGCTTGCGAAGAAAGCTCAAATCACTCCGAACGACGTTTTAGCACTTCCGGGAATCA
CTCAAGGTATCTTGCTCCCTTTGGATTTCAGTTTAAAACATAAATTTAGGATTCTTATGCTCCCCATCTG
CGAACATCTATAACATCGAGTTCACCAAGTTCCAAATCCGTGATCTGGACACTGAGCAAGTGCTTTTCGA
GATCGCCAAACCGGAGAACGATCAGGAGAATGATGAGTCGCCACAGGAGTCGGCAAGATACGTGCGTTAT
AGATTTGCTCCAAACTTTTTGAAACTCAAAACGGTCGGAGCAACTGTGGAATTCAAAGTAGGAGACATCC
CAATCCATCATTTCCGAATGATCGAACGTCACTTCTTCAAAGATCGCCTTCTGAAGTGTTTTGACTTTGA
ATTCGGATTCTGTATTCCGAATTCACGAAACAACTGTGAACATATCTATGAGTTCCCTCAACTCTCTCAA
CAACTCAGTGAGTCATTATTCTAAAAAGTACAATTCAAAAGACTAATCTCTTTTTCAGTGGACGACATGA
TCAACAATCCAAACGAGACTCGTTCTGACAGCTTCTATTTCGTCGATAACAAACTCGTCATGCACAACAA
AGCCGACTACTCATATGATGCATAAATATTTAATACAAAAATGTTCTGGATAATTATTCTGTCGAATAGA
AAAAAAACTCCAAATGTGATTAAATTCCAATAATTCCTGTCTAGTTTGTTCCTTCCCCTTCCCCTTCTCA
TGTTCAATGCATTCCTAAGCTTTTCAGTTCCCCCCTTGTTTCTATATTTTTTCGCTGTCCTGTCACACTC
GCTAAAAACACTAATCACACGGAAATCTGTTTTCAATAAAAACTCCAACTTTAACTCATTTTCAATTTCA
ACTGAAAGATTTTTTCATTAGAGAATGTCTAGAACTAGGCCGTTTACTGGCGCTACTCCACCTTTAAATT
GCAGTTGAATTTTTTTTAAATTCTCATTTTTGGAAAATTTGGAAATGCACCAAAATTTTGACTGAAAATT
ATGAAACATTTGCAATACTTTGAAATTTGTGTGATTCATTTATTTAGGACAGTTATTAGTTTACCTTAAA
TTTCCCTGAACTACTCTACTCCACTTTTTCCACCAAATTATTATTCACGAACCCAAAACTATCTTACACA
TCTTATCTTACAGGTTATACATTCTGCCACGTCTTGTAACCCCCTCCCACCTATTCTCTAATATACAACC
TCCCTTTCAAACAGTCCGTTATGACTCTATTGCTCCTAATCCCCCTTTTGTTTCCGGTTCGGCCTGAAAC
AAGAATAACAACAGGTGACTCGATAACTGTTAGGAAAATAAATTTTTTGGTCCCAATATTTCGGTATCCA
TTTCAAAACATCTTTTAAAATTGTCAAGACAGACAATTACCTCTGCTTGAAATGAAGGACACATGTCCCC
TCAATTCCTCATAAAACAAATAGAGGGGTGTCGAAATGATAAATGTTGCAAGTGAGGTGCAGATGGCAAT
GAAATTTATATATGTTTCTTTCATTCCATTCTTGTGGGGCAATTTCAAACGTTTGATAACTCACAGTGGT
CTAGATTTGCAGAACATCTGTGTTAGGTCAAGCAGAGCGAGAATTTGAGCATTTGAACTTTAGGGTCCTG
GGGGGGGGGGGGTGTCTAGACAGTCAGCGGCCCATAAGGGTTCATATGGTTTGACGGTGCATTGAACTAT
TTTTTAAGGAAAAAATTGAGATAAAGGCCATTTTTCCAAGAAAGCATCTAGCTTTTTCAACTGACACTAC
AAATTTCCCTATAACTTTCTGAAATTATCAGTGAAAAGTTGCCCAAATTTGAGACTTTAGCTAAAAATAG
ACAATTTTTTCCAAAACTTTGAGCGGCCATAACTTTTTTTTGAAAAACTTTCGGAACGTCTCATTACAAA
ATTTGGTTGCTTTGAGCCATTTTGAATCCGAAAAAGTCTCAAAAAGCAAAGTCTTAAATTTCGGTACTCC
ACCTTTAAAAAAAATAGGGTTTCCGCCGAAATTTCTGGGTTCCAATAATATCTGTTACCATTTCCTTGCT
CTGCGACGAGCAGCCACCAGACAAAAATCTCCTAATACCCCTCTTCATGCCTTTGTTCTTCCGGTTTGGC
GGTCTGAAAAAGAGCACCCCTCCCGGCGGGGGGCTCTCGGTATCTGTTCCGCAAAAACCGTCATATGGAG
GGCTATCGGGAGACGGGAAGAGTTGGAAATACGGGAAATGGTGATGAATAGGTAGATCAATCGATTCCGG
AACAAATAATTTGAGTTGAGCACGCGTGCTCCACATGTGCTCAGCCGCTTAGGTGTGAGTGAAGATCCTT
GGATTTCAAGGCCATCAGCCATTTCCCCTGTCCAGCTAGAGCAGTCCTAAACGGAATTTTTTGCATTCTT
TTGCTTCTTTACAATTTCAAATGTTCACTCTAACTAATTCAAAAATCTTTCTTTTTTACGAGCTCTCCTT
GCTCGCCGTTGTATTCCATTCATACCTTTAAGACCACCCGAGTGTACGCATATTTAACCAGGCACCCTAA
AAACATGAATAGTCTGTGGTGGAGGTAGACAGTGTGTTTTCTAAGAATGTCTCCGTAATTTGAAATATAT
TTTAGAGTCACCTGAAATTCATTTTTCAAGCAATATTTCTTACCATATCTTTGGGGATAATTTTAAAAGT
GGAGTGAAGTCGTTTAGGGACACGCTTTTAAGTTTTAGGAAATGGTTTTTTTTTAATTCATAACTTAAAA
AAATCTATAAAAATTGTTACATTTTTTATGATTTTCTCAATTTTGTTGAATGTTTGAATTTTTTTTTTGA
GATGTATTGTTTGAATTGGAGCTTTTTTGTGAGTTTTTTTTTAATTTTGCAATTAAATAAAAAGTAGCTA
AATTAGTTTTCGAATTCCCGCTCAAATAAATGTCCCAGAATTTACATTTTTGAGTTTTCCGGCTAAATTT
TTGCCGTTTTTTGAATATGATTTGTAATATTTGGTCTGAACCATGGTTTTTCCAATTTTCAGAATCTTTC
TCGCAAAAAATCTCCGTATCCCGCAAAATAATTGTTGAAGCGTCAAAAATTGGCCTAAAAGTCGATAAAT
TAACATTGATTTCGCTTTTTTTTTAGGAAAAAAGTCTAAAAGTATTTTTTAAACTATACAAAATCATTAA
ATTTTGACAAGAAAACGCTTAAATTACAATTTTTTTTATTTTTTAAAAATTTAAAAAAATTTTAAAAAAA
CATTAAAATTCAGATAAATTGCACAATTTTTATTGCACAAGTCGTTCGTCGTTCGTGTTTTTTAAAATGT
TGGCAAAGATTGTGAAGTCCCCTGTAGTTTAACACTCTAAGTTACTCCAAAGACTTCTACCTGCCTACCT
GCCTGCCTATCTATAACCTAGTGCCTATCACCTACTCGCTGCATAGTTTGATGTACCTATATAACAGTCA
CTCTCAAGTATTCTTACACGTACTTATTTTGTACAAATCCTTGTCAGTCGCTGCAAGAACATACACATCG
AAGAGGCGCAATCGAAACAACAGGTGTTCGCCCGTTGATCGTCTCCCCGCCCCGCCTGTTGGGCGGGACG
GGTGTCGGTCACCACCACCACATCATATTGTTGGACACACTTTGCACATCCGGTTCACACCCGATTACCG
CATCGGGGTCTTGATCTGGGGCGGCTATTGGATCTTTTGTTTATGTAGATTTTTTTCTCGCCGTTATGAT
TTTGGATTATTTTTTCTCTTATCTTGCAGTCGACTTGTAATCTTTGCCTGATTGCTAGCTAGCCAAAACT
TTCACTTGTTCTTTTTTTTCCTCTAAGTATTTTCCCGAACTTATAGTCGACCTTGAGCTTTGCTAGAAGC
CAATAACACTTTTCAAATTTGCCCGCGGATCCCCATCTGCAGAATTCGCCCTTAAATGTTCACTCCAGAA
CAGTTCACAAAAGTGATGTCCCAACTGGGTAACTTTTCCCAGTTGGGACAAATGTTCCAACCCGATCCCC
GGGATTGGCCAAAGGACCCAAAGGTATGTTTCGAATGATACTAACATAACATAGAACATTTTCAGGAGGA
CCCTTGGAGGGTACCGGTCCACGGGCTCCAGGATGACCCGGACCTTCAGGCCCTTCTGAAGGGCAGCCAG
CTTCTGAAGGTGAAGTCCAGCTCGTGGCGTAGGGAACGCTTCTACAAGCTACAGGAGGACTGCAAGACCA
TCTGGCAGGAATCTCGAAAGGTCATGAGGTCCCCGGAGTCGCAGCTGTTCTCCATCGAGGACATTCAGGA
GGTACGGATGGGACACCGCACAGAAGGCCTGGAGAAGTTTGCCCGAGACATCCCCGAGGATCGATGCTTC
TCCATTGTCTTCAAGGACCAGCGCAACACCCTAGACCTCATTGCCCCATCACCAGCTGACGCTCAGCACT
GGGTGCAGGGCCTGCGCAAGATCATCCACCACTCCGGCTCCATGGACCAGCGGCAGAAGGGACCGGTAGA
AAAAATGAGTAAAGGAGAAGAACTTTTCACTGGAGTTGTCCCAATTCTTGTTGAATTAGATGGTGATGTT
AATGGGCACAAATTTTCTGTCAGTGGAGAGGGTGAAGGTGATGCAACATACGGAAAACTTACCCTTAAAT
TTATTTGCACTACTGGAAAACTACCTGTTCCATGGGTAAGTTTAAACATATATATACTAACTAACCCTGA
TTATTTAAATTTTCAGCCAACACTTGTCACTACTTTCTGTTATGGTGTTCAATGCTTCTCGAGATACCCA
GATCATATGAAACGGCATGACTTTTTCAAGAGTGCCATGCCCGAAGGTTATGTACAGGAAAGAACTATAT
TTTTCAAAGATGACGGGAACTACAAGACACGTAAGTTTAAACAGTTCGGTACTAACTAACCATACATATT
TAAATTTTCAGGTGCTGAAGTCAAGTTTGAAGGTGATACCCTTGTTAATAGAATCGAGTTAAAAGGTATT
GATTTTAAAGAAGATGGAAACATTCTTGGACACAAATTGGAATACAACTATAACTCACACAATGTATACA
TCATGGCAGACAAACAAAAGAATGGAATCAAAGTTGTAAGTTTAAACATGATTTTACTAACTAACTAATC
TGATTTAAATTTTCAGAACTTCAAAATTAGACACAACATTGAAGATGGAAGCGTTCAACTAGCAGACCAT
TATCAACAAAATACTCCAATTGGCGATGGCCCTGTCCTTTTACCAGACAACCATTACCTGTCCACACAAT
CTGCCCTTTCGAAAGATCCCAACGAAAAGAGAGACCACATGGTCCTTCTTGAGTTTGTAACAGCTGCTGG
GATTACACATGGCATGGATGAACTATACAAATAAGGATGATCGACGCCAACGTCGTTGAATTTTCAAATT
TTAAATACTGAATATTTGTTTTTTTTCCTATTATTTATTTATTCTCTTTGTGTTTTTTTTCTTGCTTTCT
AAAAAATTAATTCAATCCAAATCTAAACATTTTTTTTTCTCTTTCCGTCTCCCAATTCGTATTCCGCTCC
TCTCATCTGAACACAATGTGCAAGTTTATTTATCTTCTCGCTTTCATTTCATTAGGACGTGGGGGGAATT
GGTGGAAGGGGGAAACACACAAAAGGATGATGGAAATGAAATAAGGACACACAATATGCAACAACATTCA
ATTCAGAAATATGGAGGAAGGTTTAAAAGAAAACATAAAAATATATAGAGGAGGAAGGAAAACTAGTAAA
AAATAAGCAAAGAAATTAGGCGAACGATGAGAATTGTCCTCGCTTGGAAACACTGGCCGTCGTTTTACAC
TCGAGACGTACGGTGCGCGCGATGCATTCGAAGATCTGCCCACTAGTGAGTCGTATTATAAGTGCAAGTA
AGATCAGTGTTTGTTTCGATATCAGTCTGTTTCGTAACGGTCTTCTGTATAACTACAAAAAAGAATAAAA
AACCGTATCACAACTGAGAAAAAAGACAAAACTTATTGAACAGTGTTCCTTTCAAAAAATTATTTTGTAA
AAAATCGAGTTTTTCTCCAAAATAACGCACGCAATCAAAAACAAGAAAACTAACGTGTTCTCCTGGGCGT
GGAACTCCTTATCAAGATTACCATTATTGTCTGTCAGAATTGATATTTCAATTATTTCATATCTAGACAA
ACCCGGGTGTCTTGCATTTATTAGTACTGTGAGTTTACATACAAACGAGGCTTACTCAGATAACATAGAG
TCACCTCTAATTAGCAAAAACCCATTTCTAATTAGCTATTTCGACCAGTTCTAAAGTCACCGTAATTAGA
AATGGTTTTTGTAGCTTTTCTAATTAGAAATGACCCCGAGATAAGTGAAATATGGCATTTTCTGGGTTTT
CTAGTAAGAAATGATCCCGCACGTAGTGATTCCGCGTTACAAGCCAAATTCAAATTAAAAAAGTATATTA
CACAATTCAAGTTACATTATTTTCAGGAAACAATGGCGAAGAGCAAAGCAGAGATTCAAAAGGAGGAAAG
AGACAACAGATATGAACGAAGACTTCTTGAAAAGAGAAAGAGACATGAGGTGAGTAACCATGATAATAAA
TAATCAAGTAAGGGCTATAGATTTATAAATTCTGGAGTTAACAGTTTCGAAAAAAAGTAGTTTTCATATG
TGCGAAGGAATATCAAAAATAGGGGAATAGCCTAAACGAGTGAGAAAATTAAATGTTTGTTATTTTTTCA
AAAATGTCTGCAGGGCCGTTATCCTTTCAAATGCACTCTATCAAACATAGATCATATCCATCATATCTTA
TCCAGAATTTATATCATATCCAAGATTGAGAGCGTTTCAAGGAAAATCTCAAACAACCATACAATTTTGT
AGATCGACAACAAGGCCTCCACTTCTTCATCGATGGCCTCTGCAGCACCTGCACCACCAAGTTTGTATTT
TTCATATTAATATAAAGTGAGCCACGCATAGTCGTTTTTAGGATTTTTGCCAGATCGATGTCGCGCAAAC
AGACTGTTTTTTTTTCTTTGAAAGCCGTGCGTGACATGGGCCACGGATTGTAACGCCGCGCTGGATGGAT
AAAAATTTATTCAGTTTTTTAGCCTTTACAAAATATGGTTCGACTACTTTCTTTATTTTTACATTTTTAT
AGGTGCTCATTGAGCTGAGATATTTTGGGTATAATCGGAAAATCGCTGATTTTGGTCATTTTTCTGCACT
AAAGATTACACAAAAAGTTCAGTATTTAGATTCATTGTTGAAAATTGGGGATGATCTACAGATACATATC
GCCGTGTTCAAAAACACACGTGCTGTGACGTCGTGACTGGGGAAAACCCTGGCGTTACCCAACTTAATCG
CCTTGCAGCACATCCCCCTTTCGCCAGCTGGCGTAATAGCGAAGAGGCCCGCACCGATCGCCCTTCCCAA
CAGTTGCGCAGCCTGAATGGCGAATGGCGCCTGATGCGGTATTTTCTCCTTACGCATCTGTGCGGTATTT
CACACCGCATATGGTGCACTCTCAGTGCAATCTGCTCTGATGCCGCATAGTTAAGCCAGCCCCGACACCC
GCCAACACCCGCTGACGCGCCCTGACGGGCTTGTCTGCTCCCGGCATCCGCTTACAGACAAGCTGTGACC
GTCTCCGGGAGCTGCATGTGTCAGAGGTTTTCACCGTCATCACCGAAACGCGCGAGACGAAAGGGCCTCG
TGATACGCCTATTTTTATAGGTTAATGTCATGATAATAATGGTTTCTTAGACGTCAGGTGGCACTTTTCG
GGGAAATGTGCGCGGAACCCCTATTTGTTTATTTTTCTAAATACATTCAAATATGTATCCGCTCATGAGA
CAATAACCCTGATAAATGCTTCAATAATATTGAAAAAGGAAGAGTATGAGTATTCAACATTTCCGTGTCG
CCCTTATTCCCTTTTTTGCGGCATTTTGCCTTCCTGTTTTTGCTCACCCAGAAACGCTGGTGAAAGTAAA
AGATGCTGAAGATCAGTTGGGTGCACGAGTGGGTTACATCGAACTGGATCTCAACAGCGGTAAGATCCTT
GAGAGTTTTCGCCCCGAAGAACGTTTTCCAATGATGAGCACTTTTAAAGTTCTGCTATGTGGCGCGGTAT
TATCCCGTATTGACGCCGGGCAAGAGCAACTCGGTCGCCGCATACACTATTCTCAGAATGACTTGGTTGA
GTACTCACCAGTCACAGAAAAGCATCTTACGGATGGCATGACAGTAAGAGAATTATGCAGTGCTGCCATA
ACCATGAGTGATAACACTGCGGCCAACTTACTTCTGACAACGATCGGAGGACCGAAGGAGCTAACCGCTT
TTTTGCACAACATGGGGGATCATGTAACTCGCCTTGATCGTTGGGAACCGGAGCTGAATGAAGCCATACC
AAACGACGAGCGTGACACCACGATGCCTGTAGCAATGGCAACAACGTTGCGCAAACTATTAACTGGCGAA
CTACTTACTCTAGCTTCCCGGCAACAATTAATAGACTGGATGGAGGCGGATAAAGTTGCAGGACCACTTC
TGCGCTCGGCCCTTCCGGCTGGCTGGTTTATTGCTGATAAATCTGGAGCCGGTGAGCGTGGGTCTCGCGG
TATCATTGCAGCACTGGGGTCAGATGGTAAGCCCTCCCGTATCGTAGTTATCTACACGACGGGGAGTCAG
GCAACTATGGATGAACGAAATAGACAGATCGCTGAGATAGGTGCCTCACTGATTAAGCATTGGTAACTGT
CAGACCAAGTTTACTCATATATACTTTAGATTGATTTAAAACTTCATTTTTAATTTAAAAGGATCTAGGT
GAAGATCCTTTTTGATAATCTCATGACCAAAATCCCTTAACGTGAGTTTTCGTTCCACTGAGCGTCAGAC
CCCGTAGAAAAGATCAAAGGATCTTCTTGAGATCCTTTTTTTCTGCGCGTAATCTGCTGCTTGCAAACAA
AAAAACCACCGCTACCAGCGGTGGTTTGTTTGCCGGATCAAGAGCTACCAACTCTTTTTCCGAAGGTAAC
TGGCTTCAGCAGAGCGCAGATACCAAATACTGTTCTTCTAGTGTAGCCGTAGTTAGGCCACCACTTCAAG
AACTCTGTAGCACCGCCTACATACCTCGCTCTGCTAATCCTGTTACCAGTGGCTGCTGCCAGTGGCGATA
AGTCGTGTCTTACCGGGTTGGACTCAAGACGATAGTTACCGGATAAGGCGCAGCGGTCGGGCTGAACGGG
GGGTTCGTGCACACAGCCCAGCTTGGAGCGAACGACCTACACCGAACTGAGATACCTACAGCGTGAGCTA
TGAGAAAGCGCCACGCTTCCCGAAGGGAGAAAGGCGGACAGGTATCCGGTAAGCGGCAGGGTCGGAACAG
GAGAGCGCACGAGGGAGCTTCCAGGGGGAAACGCCTGGTATCTTTATAGTCCTGTCGGGTTTCGCCACCT
CTGACTTGAGCGTCGATTTTTGTGATGCTCGTCAGGGGGGCGGAGCCTATGGAAAAACGCCAGCAACGCG
GCCTTTTTACGGTTCCTGGTCTTTTGCTGGCCTTTTGCTCACATGTTCTTTCCTGCGTTATCCCCTGATT
CTGTGGATAACCGTATTACCGCCTTTGAGTGAGCTGATACCAGCGGATAACAATTTCACAG
